>Addgene plasmid #209345 | pMal-Strep | addgene full sequence | sequence record 419544 | Addgene NGS Result
CGACACCATCGAATGGTGCAAAACCTTTCGCGGTATGGCATGATAGCGCCCGGAAGAGAGTCAATTCAGG
GTGGTGAATGTGAAACCAGTAACGTTATACGATGTCGCAGAGTATGCCGGTGTCTCTTATCAGACCGTTT
CCCGCGTGGTGAACCAGGCCAGCCACGTTTCTGCGAAAACGCGGGAAAAAGTGGAAGCGGCGATGGCGGA
GCTGAATTACATTCCCAACCGCGTGGCACAACAACTGGCGGGCAAACAGTCGTTGCTGATTGGCGTTGCC
ACCTCCAGTCTGGCCCTGCACGCGCCGTCGCAAATTGTCGCGGCGATTAAATCTCGCGCCGATCAACTGG
GTGCCAGCGTGGTGGTGTCGATGGTAGAACGAAGCGGCGTCGAAGCCTGTAAAGCGGCGGTGCACAATCT
TCTCGCGCAACGCGTCAGTGGGCTGATCATTAACTATCCGCTGGATGACCAGGATGCCATTGCTGTGGAA
GCTGCCTGCACTAATGTTCCGGCGTTATTTCTTGATGTCTCTGACCAGACACCCATCAACAGTATTATTT
TCTCCCATGAAGACGGTACGCGACTGGGCGTGGAGCATCTGGTCGCATTGGGTCACCAGCAAATCGCGCT
GTTAGCGGGCCCATTAAGTTCTGTCTCGGCGCGTCTGCGTCTGGCTGGCTGGCATAAATATCTCACTCGC
AATCAAATTCAGCCGATAGCGGAACGGGAAGGCGACTGGAGTGCCATGTCCGGTTTTCAACAAACCATGC
AAATGCTGAATGAGGGCATCGTTCCCACTGCGATGCTGGTTGCCAACGATCAGATGGCGCTGGGCGCAAT
GCGCGCCATTACCGAGTCCGGGCTGCGCGTTGGTGCGGATATTTCGGTAGTGGGATACGACGATACCGAA
GACAGCTCATGTTATATCCCGCCGTTAACCACCATCAAACAGGATTTTCGCCTGCTGGGGCAAACCAGCG
TGGACCGCTTGCTGCAACTCTCTCAGGGCCAGGCGGTGAAGGGCAATCAGCTGTTGCCCGTCTCACTGGT
GAAAAGAAAAACCACCCTGGCGCCCAATACACAAACCGCCTCTCCCCGCGCGTTGGCCGATTCATTAATG
CAGCTGGCACGACAGGTTTCCCGACTGGAAAGCGGGCAGTGAGCGCAACGCAATTAATGTAAGTTAGCTC
ACTCATTAGGCACAATTCTCATGTTTGACAGCTTATCATCGACTGCACGGTGCACCAATGCTTCTGGCGT
CAGGCAGCCATCGGAAGCTGTGGTATGGCTGTGCAGGTCGTAAATCACTGCATAATTCGTGTCGCTCAAG
GCGCACTCCCGTTCTGGATAATGTTTTTTGCGCCGACATCATAACGGTTCTGGCAAATATTCTGAAATGA
GCTGTTGACAATTAATCATCGGCTCGTATAATGTGTGGAATTGTGAGCGGATAACAATTTCACACAGGAA
ACAGCCAGTCCGTTTAGGTGTTTTCACGAGCAATTGACCAACAAGGACCATAGATTATGAAAATCCACCA
TCACCACCACCACGAAGAAGGTAAACTGGTAATCTGGATTAACGGCGATAAAGGCTATAACGGTCTCGCT
GAAGTCGGTAAGAAATTCGAGAAAGATACCGGAATTAAAGTCACCGTTGAGCATCCGGATAAACTGGAAG
AGAAATTCCCACAGGTTGCGGCAACTGGCGATGGCCCTGACATTATCTTCTGGGCACACGACCGCTTTGG
TGGCTACGCTCAATCTGGCCTGTTGGCTGAAATCACCCCGGACAAAGCGTTCCAGGACAAGCTGTATCCG
TTTACCTGGGATGCCGTACGTTACAACGGCAAGCTGATTGCTTACCCGATCGCTGTTGAAGCGTTATCGC
TGATTTATAACAAAGATCTGCTGCCGAACCCGCCAAAAACCTGGGAAGAGATCCCGGCGCTGGATAAAGA
ACTGAAAGCGAAAGGTAAGAGCGCGCTGATGTTCAACCTGCAAGAACCGTACTTCACCTGGCCGCTGATT
GCTGCTGACGGGGGTTATGCGTTCAAGTATGAAAACGGCAAGTACGACATTAAAGACGTGGGCGTGGATA
ACGCTGGCGCGAAAGCGGGTCTGACCTTCCTGGTTGACCTGATTAAAAACAAACACATGAATGCAGACAC
CGATTACTCCATCGCAGAAGCAGCCTTTAATAAAGGCGAAACAGCGATGACCATCAACGGCCCGTGGGCA
TGGTCCAACATCGACACCAGCAAAGTGAATTATGGTGTAACGGTACTGCCGACCTTCAAGGGTCAACCAT
CCAAACCGTTCGTTGGCGTGCTGAGCGCAGGTATTAACGCCGCCAGTCCGAACAAAGAGCTGGCAAAAGA
GTTCCTCGAAAACTATCTGCTGACTGATGAAGGTCTGGAAGCGGTTAATAAAGACAAACCGCTGGGTGCC
GTAGCGCTGAAGTCTTACGAGGAAGAGTTGGTGAAAGATCCGCGTATTGCCGCCACTATGGAAAACGCCC
AGAAAGGTGAAATCATGCCGAACATCCCGCAGATGTCCGCTTTCTGGTATGCCGTGCGTACTGCGGTGAT
CAACGCCGCCAGCGGTCGTCAGACTGTCGATGAAGCCCTGAAAGACGCGCAGACTAATTCGAGCTCGAAC
AACAACAACAATAACAATAACAACAACCTCGGGGAGAACCTGTACTTCCAGATGCTGATGGGCGGCCGCG
ATATCGTCGACGGATCCGAATTCCCTGCAGGTAATTCTGCGTGGTCTCACCCGCAGTTCGAAAAATAAAT
AAGCTTCAAATAAAACGAAAGGCTCAGTCGAAAGACTGGGCCTTTCGTTTTATCTGTTGTTTGTCGGTGA
ACGCTCTCCTGAGTAGGACAAATCCGCCGGGAGCGGATTTGAACGTTGCGAAGCAACGGCCCGGAGGGTG
GCGGGCAGGACGCCCGCCATAAACTGCCAGGCATCAAATTAAGCAGAAGGCCATCCTGACGGATGGCCTT
TTTGCGTTTCTACAAACTCTTTCGGTCCGTTGTTTATTTTTCTAAATACATTCAAATATGTATCCGCTCA
TGAGACAATAACCCTGATAAATGCTTCAATAATATTGAAAAAGGAAGAGTATGAGTATTCAACATTTCCG
TGTCGCCCTTATTCCCTTTTTTGCGGCATTTTGCCTTCCTGTTTTTGCTCACCCAGAAACGCTGGTGAAA
GTAAAAGATGCTGAAGATCAGTTGGGTGCACGAGTGGGTTACATCGAACTGGATCTCAACAGCGGTAAGA
TCCTTGAGAGTTTTCGCCCCGAAGAACGTTTCCCAATGATGAGCACTTTTAAAGTTCTGCTATGTGGCGC
GGTATTATCCCGTGTTGACGCCGGGCAAGAGCAACTCGGTCGCCGCATACACTATTCTCAGAATGACTTG
GTTGAGTACTCACCAGTCACAGAAAAGCATCTTACGGATGGCATGACAGTAAGAGAATTATGCAGTGCTG
CCATAACCATGAGTGATAACACTGCGGCCAACTTACTTCTGACAACGATCGGAGGACCGAAGGAGCTAAC
CGCTTTTTTGCACAACATGGGGGATCATGTAACTCGCCTTGATCGTTGGGAACCGGAGCTGAATGAAGCC
ATACCAAACGACGAGCGTGACACCACGATGCCTGTAGCAATGGCAACAACGTTGCGCAAACTATTAACTG
GCGAACTACTTACTCTAGCTTCCCGGCAACAATTAATAGACTGGATGGAGGCGGATAAAGTTGCAGGACC
ACTTCTGCGCTCGGCCCTTCCGGCTGGCTGGTTTATTGCTGATAAATCTGGAGCCGGTGAGCGTGGGTCT
CGCGGTATCATTGCAGCACTGGGGCCAGATGGTAAGCCCTCCCGTATCGTAGTTATCTACACGACGGGGA
GTCAGGCAACTATGGATGAACGAAATAGACAGATCGCTGAGATAGGTGCCTCACTGATTAAGCATTGGTA
ACTGTCAGACCAAGTTTACTCATATATACTTTAGATTGATTTCCTTAGGACTGAGCGTCAACCCCGTAGA
AAAGATCAAAGGATCTTCTTGAGATCCTTTTTTTCTGCGCGTAATCTGCTGCTTGCAAACAAAAAAACCA
CCGCTACCAGCGGTGGTTTGTTTGCCGGATCAAGAGCTACCAACTCTTTTTCCGAAGGTAACTGGCTTCA
GCAGAGCGCAGATACCAAATACTGTCCTTCTAGTGTAGCCGTAGTTAGGCCACCACTTCAAGAACTCTGT
AGCACCGCCTACATACCTCGCTCTGCTAATCCTGTTACCAGTGGGTGCTGCCAGTGGCGATAAGTCGTGT
CTTACCGGGTTGGACTCAAGACGATAGTTACCGGATAAGGCGCAGCGGTCGGGCTGAACGGGGGGTTCGT
GCACACAGCCCAGCTTGGAGCGAACGACCTACACCGAACTGAGATACCTACAGCGTGAGCTATGAGAAAG
CGCCACGCTTCCCGAAGGGAGAAAGGCGGACAGGTATCCGGTAAGCGGCAGGGTCGGAACAGGAGAGCGC
ACGAGGGAGCTTCCAGGGGGAAACGCCTGGTATCTTTATAGTCCTGTCGGGTTTCGCCACCTCTGACTTG
AGCGTCGATTTTTGTGATGCTCGTCAGGGGGGCGGAGCCTATGGAAAAACGCCAGCAACGCGGCCTTTTT
ACGGTTCCTGGCCTTTTGCTGGCCTTTTGCTCACATGTTCTTTCCTGCGTTATCCCCTGATTCTGTGGAT
AACCGTATTACCGCCTTTGAGTGAGCTGATACCGCTCGCCGCAGCCGAACGACCGAGCGCAGCGAGTCAG
TGAGCGAGGAAGCGGAAGAGCGCCTGATGCGGTATTTTCTCCTTACGCATCTGTGCGGTATTTCACACCG
CATATAAGGTGCACTGTGACTGGGTCATGGCTGCGCCCCGACACCCGCCAACACCCGCTGACGCGCCCTG
ACGGGCTTGTCTGCTCCCGGCATCCGCTTACAGACAAGCTGTGACCGTCTCCGGGAGCTGCATGTGTCAG
AGGTTTTCACCGTCATCACCGAAACGCGCGAGGCAGCTGCGGTAAAGCTCATCAGCGTGGTCGTGCAGCG
ATTCACAGATGTCTGCCTGTTCATCCGCGTCCAGCTCGTTGAGTTTCTCCAGAAGCGTTAATGTCTGGCT
TCTGATAAAGCGGGCCATGTTAAGGGCGGTTTTTTCCTGTTTGGTCACTGATGCCTCCGTGTAAGCTCAG
GCCAGGACCCAACGCTGCCCGAAATTC
Features (pLannotate 1.2.2; 16 found; start..end, strand, type, name):
      2..79      +  promoter       lacIq promoter: lacI (mutant); In the lacIq allele, a single base change in the promoter boosts expression of the lacI gene about 10-fold.
     80..1162    +  CDS            lacI: lac repressor; lacI; The lac repressor binds to the lac operator to inhibit transcription in E. coli. This inhibition can be relieved by adding lactose or isopropyl-β-D-thiogalactopyranoside (IPTG).
   1175..1196    +  protein_bind   CAP binding site: CAP binding activates transcription in the presence of cAMP. E. coli catabolite activator protein
   1215..1232    +  promoter       tet promoter (fragment): E. coli promoter for tetracycline efflux protein gene
   1405..1433    +  promoter       tac promoter: strong E. coli promoter; hybrid between the trp and lac UV5 promoters
   1441..1457    +  protein_bind   lac operator: The lac repressor binds to the lac operator to inhibit transcription in E. coli. This inhibition can be relieved by adding lactose or isopropyl-β-D-thiogalactopyranoside (IPTG). lac repressor encoded by lacI
   1553..2645    +  CDS            MBP (fragment): maltose binding protein from E. coli; malE (mutated); This version of the gene does not encode a signal sequence, so MBP will remain in the cytosol.
   2778..2794    +  CDS            Strep-Tag II (fragment): peptide that binds Strep-Tactin®, an engineered form of streptavidin
   2807..2893    +  terminator     rrnB T1 terminator: Escherichia coli rrnB; transcription terminator T1 from the E. coli rrnB gene
   2985..3012    +  terminator     rrnB T2 terminator: transcription terminator T2 from the E. coli rrnB gene
   3059..3130    +  promoter       AmpR promoter: bla
   3131..3991    +  CDS            AmpR: β-lactamase; bla; confers resistance to ampicillin, carbenicillin, and related antibiotics
   4079..4667    +  rep_origin     ori: high-copy-number ColE1/pMB1/pBR322/pUC origin of replication
   4853..4905    -  misc_feature   bom (fragment): basis of mobility region from pBR322
   4916..4935    -  misc_feature   bom (fragment): basis of mobility region from pBR322
   5037..5228    -  CDS            rop: Rop protein, which maintains plasmids at low copy number; rop
