[The description below was written by a language model from this plasmid's Addgene catalogue record and pLannotate feature annotations shown in this document.]
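Description:
pMal-Strep is an empty bacterial expression backbone of about 5.3 kb, derived from the commercial pMal-C6t vector and designed for producing recombinant proteins in E. coli with affinity handles at both ends. It carries no insert. A coding sequence cloned into it is intended to be expressed as a fusion with an N-terminal 6xHis-maltose binding protein (MBP) module that can be removed by TEV protease, and with a C-terminal Strep-Tag II. The plasmid is maintained through a ColE1/pMB1-type origin and selected with ampicillin via the bla (AmpR) gene and its own promoter. The catalogue entry lists it as high copy, although the annotation also detects a rop gene and fragments of the pBR322 bom region, elements normally associated with lower copy number.

Expression is driven by the strong hybrid tac promoter, followed by a lac operator. The plasmid-borne lacI gene, under the up-mutated lacIq promoter, supplies ample repressor so that transcription stays off until it is induced with IPTG. The annotated MBP coding region lacks a signal sequence, so fusion proteins remain in the cytosol. MBP commonly improves solubility and allows amylose-based purification. Downstream lies the Strep-Tag II sequence, which binds Strep-Tactin, and then the rrnB T1 and T2 terminators end transcription. The 6xHis tag and the TEV site are stated in the catalogue purpose but are not annotated individually in the feature table. Having tags at both termini allows sequential affinity steps that enrich for full-length product, after which TEV cleavage releases the target protein still carrying its Strep tag.
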