Addgene plasmid #209345: pMal-Strep
Purpose: (Empty Backbone) Protein expression vector with a TEV cleavable N-terminal 6xHis-MBP and C-terminal StrepTagII
Depositing lab: Lucia Strader. Depositing organization: Duke University.
Backbone
  Vector backbone: pMal-C6t
  Backbone manufacturer: NEB
  Vector type: Bacterial Expression
Growth in bacteria
  Bacterial resistance: Ampicillin, 100 μg/mL
  Growth temperature: 37°C
  Growth strain: DH5alpha
  Copy number: High Copy
Gene/Insert
  Gene/Insert name: None
Terms and licenses: Academic/Nonprofit Terms; Industry Terms: Not Available to Industry
How to cite: pMal-Strep was a gift from Lucia Strader (Addgene plasmid # 209345 ; http://n2t.net/addgene:209345 ; RRID:Addgene_209345)
